>Addgene plasmid #18039 | pB1H2w5-Prd | depositor full sequence | sequence record 8780 | Author sequence
GAATTCCGGGCTTTACACTTTATGCTTCCGGCTCGTATAATGTGTCGACTTGTGAGCGGATAACAATTTC
ACACAGGAAACAGCTATGCCTCAACAGCAGCAAATGCAACCTCCCAATTCAAGTGCGGACAACAACCCTT
TGCAACAGCAATCATCACAAAATACCGTACCAAACGTCCTCAACCAAATTAACCAAATCTTTTCTCCAGA
GGAGCAACGCAGCTTATTACAAGAAGCCATCGAAACCTGCAAGAATTTTGAAAAAACACAATTGTAAGTC
TCGGCTCCAAGAAGGAGATATACCCATG
[240 nt withheld, positions 309-548]
GCCGTTACCGCTATTGCTGAAGGTCGTGCGGCCGCGGACTACAAGGATGACGACGACAAGTTCCGGACCG
GTTCCAAGACACCCCCCCATGGTACCAACAGCGGCCAGGGGCGCGTCAATCAACTAGGTGGAGTTTTCAT
CAACGGTCGTCCTTTGCCCAACAATATTCGTCTTAAAATCGTCGAGATGGCCGCCGATGGCATTCGGCCC
TGTGTGATCTCCAGACAGCTACGTGTGTCCCATGGCTGCGTATCGAAGATCCTGAATCGCTACCAGGAGA
CTGGCTCCATTAGACCAGGCGTAATTGGTGGCTCCAAGCCGAGGATAGCCACGCCCGAAATCGAGAACCG
AATTGAGGAGTACAAGCGCAGTAGCCCGGGCATGTTCTCGTGGGAGATCAGGGAGAAGCTGATCCGCGAG
GGTGTCTGCGACAGGAGCACAGCACCATCTGTGTCCGCCATATCGCGCCTGGTGCGCGGCCGAGATGCTC
CATTGGACAATGATATGTCTTCTGCCTCTGGATCTCCGGCGGGTGATGGCACCAAAGCATCGAGTTCCTG
CGGCTCCGATGTCTCAGGTGGCCATCACAACAACGGCAAGCCCTCCGATGAGGACATCTCTGACTGTGAA
AGTGAGCCGGGAATCGCCTTGAAGCGCAAACAGCGCCGCTGCAGGACCACCTTTTCCGCTTCCCAGTTGG
ACGAACTGGAACGCGCCTTCGAGCGCACCCAATACCCTGATATCTACACCCGTGAGGAGCTGGCCCAGCG
CACCAATCTCACGGAGGCACGCATTCAGGTGTGGTTCAGCAATCGGCGTGCTCGTCTCCGCAAGCAGCAC
ACCTCGGTCTCGGGCGGAGCACCTGGCGGAGCAGCTGCCTCAGTGAGCCATTAATCTAGAGACTAGAAAA
AGGCCGACAAGTCCCGCTCCGCTGAAGATCCTGGCGTAATAGCGAAGAGGCCCGCACCGATCGCCCTTCC
CAACAGTTGCGCAGCCTGAATGGCGAATGGG
[124 nt withheld, positions 1560-1683]
C
[91 nt withheld, positions 1685-1775]
A
[49 nt withheld, positions 1777-1825]
CCTTTGACGTTGGAGTCCACGTTCTTT
[37 nt withheld, positions 1853-1889]
ACCCTATCTCGGTCTATTCTTTTGATTTATAAGGGATTTTGCCGATTTCGGCCTATTGGTTAAAAAATGA
GCTGATTTAACAAAAATTTAACGCGAATTTTAACAAAATATTAACGCTTACAATTTAGGTGGCACTTTTC
GGGGAAATGTGCGCGGAACCCCTATTTGTTTATTTTTCTAAATACATTCAAATATGTATCCGCTCATGAG
ACAATAACCCTGATAAATGCTTCAATAATATTGAAAAAGGAAGAGTATGAGTATTCAACATTTCCGTGTC
GCCCTTATTCCCTTTTTTGCGGCATTTTGCCTTCCTGTTTTTGCTCACCCAGAAACGCTGGTGAAAGTAA
AAGATGCTGAAGATCAGTTGGGTGCACGAGTGGGTTACATCGAACTGGATCTCAACAGCGGTAAGATCCT
TGAGAGTTTTCGCCCCGAAGAACGTTTTCCAATGATGAGCACTTTTAAAGTTCTGCTATGTGGCGCGGTA
TTATCCCGTATTGACGCCGGGCAAGAGCAACTCGGTCGCCGCATACACTATTCTCAGAATGACTTGGTTG
AGTACTCACCAGTCACAGAAAAGCATCTTACGGATGGCATGACAGTAAGAGAATTATGCAGTGCTGCCAT
AACCATGAGTGATAACACTGCGGCCAACTTACTTCTGACAACGATCGGAGGACCGAAGGAGCTAACCGCT
TTTTTGCACAACATGGGGGATCATGTAACTCGCCTTGATCGTTGGGAACCGGAGCTGAATGAAGCCATAC
CAAACGACGAGCGTGACACCACGATGCCTGTAGCAATGGCAACAACGTTGCGCAAACTATTAACTGGCGA
ACTACTTACTCTAGCTTCCCGGCAACAATTAATAGACTGGATGGAGGCGGATAAAGTTGCAGGACCACTT
CTGCGCTCGGCCCTTCCGGCTGGCTGGTTTATTGCTGATAAATCTGGAGCCGGTGAGCGTGGGTCTCGCG
GTATCATTGCAGCACTGGGGCCAGATGGTAAGCCCTCCCGTATCGTAGTTATCTACACGACGGGGAGTCA
GGCAACTATGGATGAACGAAATAGACAGATCGCTGAGATAGGTGCCTCACTGATTAAGCATTGGTAACTG
TCAGACCAAGTTTACTCATATATACTTTAGATTGATTTAAAACTTCATTTTTAATTTAAAAGGATCTAGG
TGAAGATCCTTTTTGATAATCTCATGACCAAAATCCCTTAACGTGAGTTTTCGTTCCACTGAGCGTCAGA
CCCCGTAGAAAAGATCAAAGGATCTTCTTGAGATCCTTTTTTTCTGCGCGTAATCTGCTGCTTGCAAACA
AAAAAACCACCGCTACCAGCGGTGGTTTGTTTGCCGGATCAAGAGCTACCAACTCTTTTTCCGAAGGTAA
CTGGCTTCAGCAGAGCGCAGATACCAAATACTGTCCTTCTAGTGTAGCCGTAGTTAGGCCACCACTTCAA
GAACTCTGTAGCACCGCCTACATACCTCGCTCTGCTAATCCTGTTACCAGTGGCTGCTGCCAGTGGCGAT
AAGTCGTGTCTTACCGGGTTGGACTCAAGACGATAGTTACCGGATAAGGCGCAGCGGTCGGGCTGAACGG
GGGGTTCGTGCACACAGCCCAGCTTGGAGCGAACGACCTACACCGAACTGAGATACCTACAGCGTGAGCT
ATGAGAAAGCGCCACGCTTCCCGAAGGGAGAAAGGCGGACAGGTATCCGGTAAGCGGCAGGGTCGGAACA
GGAGAGCGCACGAGGGAGCTTCCAGGGGGAAACGCCTGGTATCTTTATAGTCCTGTCGGGTTTCGCCACC
TCTGACTTGAGCGTCGATTTTTGTGATGCTCGTCAGGGGGGCGGAGCCTATGGAAAAACGCCAGCAACGC
GGCCTTTTTACGGTTCCTGGCCTTTTGCTGGCCTTTTGCTCACATGTTCTTTCCTGCGTTATCCCCTGAT
TCTGTGGATAACCGTATTACCGCCTTTGAGTGAGCTGATACCGCTCGCCGCAGCCGAACGACCGAGCGCA
GCGAGTCAGTGAGCGAGGAAGCGGAAGAGCGCCTGATGCGGTATTTTCTCCTTACGCATCTGTGCGGTAT
TTCACACCGCATATGGTGCACTCTCAGTACAATCTGCTCTGATGCCGCATAGTTAAGCCAGTATACACTC
CGCTATCGCTACGTGACTGGGTCATGGCTGCGCCCCGACACCCGCCAACACCCGCTGACGCGCCCTGACG
GGCTTGTCTGCTCCCGGCATCCGCTTACAGACAAGCTGTGACCGTCTCCGGGAGCTGCATGTGTCAGAGG
TTTTCACCGTCATCACCGAAACGCGCGAGGCAGCTGCGGTAAAGCTCATCAGCGTGGTCGTGAAGCGATT
CACAGATGTCTGCCTGTTCATCCGCGTCCAGCTCGTTGAGTTTCTCCAGAAGCGTTAATGTCTGGCTTCT
GATAAAGCGGGCCATGTTAAGGGCGGTTTTTTCCTGTTTGGTCACTGATGCCTCCGTGTAAGGGGGATTT
CTGTTCATGGGGGTAATGATACCGATGAAACGAGAGAGGATGCTCACGATACGGGTTACTGATGATGAAC
ATGCCCGGTTACTGGAACGG
Features (pLannotate 1.2.2; 13 found; start..end, strand, type, name):
     12..42      +  promoter       lac UV5 promoter: E. coli lac promoter with an "up" mutation
     50..66      +  protein_bind   lac operator: The lac repressor binds to the lac operator to inhibit transcription in E. coli. This inhibition can be relieved by adding lactose or isopropyl-β-D-thiogalactopyranoside (IPTG). lac repressor encoded by lacI
    152..274     +  CDS            GAL11 (fragment): MED15_YEAST - Also known as ABE1 From Saccharomyces cerevisiae (strain ATCC 204508 / S288c) (Baker's yeast).
    306..575     +  CDS            RNAP ω (sequence partly withheld): DNA-directed RNA polymerase subunit omega; E. coli rpoZ; promotes RNA polymerase assembly
    585..608     +  CDS            3xFLAG (fragment): three tandem FLAG® epitope tags, followed by an enterokinase cleavage site
    645..1535    +  CDS            prd (fragment): PRD_DROME - Experimental evidence at protein level: Swiss-Prot protein existence level 1. Pair-rule protein expressed in a segmentally repeating pattern to define the polarity of embryonic segments. Capable of sequence-specific DNA-binding. From Drosophila melanogaster (Fruit fly).
   1560..1988    +  rep_origin     f1 ori (sequence partly withheld): f1 bacteriophage origin of replication; arrow indicates direction of (+) strand synthesis
   2041..2145    +  promoter       AmpR promoter: bla
   2146..3006    +  CDS            AmpR: β-lactamase; bla; confers resistance to ampicillin, carbenicillin, and related antibiotics
   3177..3765    +  rep_origin     ori: high-copy-number ColE1/pMB1/pBR322/pUC origin of replication
   3951..4091    -  misc_feature   bom: basis of mobility region from pBR322
   4193..4384    -  CDS            rop: Rop protein, which maintains plasmids at low copy number; rop
   4425..4499    +  CDS            mbeC (fragment): MBEC_ECOLX - Experimental evidence at protein level: Swiss-Prot protein existence level 1. Required for efficient mobilization of ColE1 plasmid and is thus essential to promote the specific transfer of the plasmid during conjugation. Probably functions by inducing DNA bending, helping the MbeA relaxase to melt the DNA around the nic site and cleave the phosphodiester bond. Binds specifically double-stranded DNA (dsDNA) containing the ColE1 oriT but does not recognize the inverted repeat (IR). From Escherichia coli.
