[The description below was written by a language model from this plasmid's Addgene catalogue record and pLannotate feature annotations shown in this document.]
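Description:
pB1H2w5-Prd is a bacterial expression plasmid of about 4.5 kb built for the bacterial one-hybrid (B1H) system, in which a DNA-binding domain is fused to the omega subunit of E. coli RNA polymerase. It replicates from a ColE1/pMB1-type origin and is selected with ampicillin through a bla (AmpR) cassette driven by its own promoter. The catalogue lists it as high copy, although the annotation also detects a rop gene, along with the bom region and a fragment of mbeC, all remnants of the ColE1/pBR322 lineage. An f1 origin is also present, which would allow single-stranded DNA production with helper phage.

The expression unit is driven by a lac UV5 promoter with a lac operator, so transcription is subject to lac repressor and can be induced with IPTG. Downstream, the annotated reading frame elements run in order: a short fragment matched to yeast GAL11, the complete omega subunit (rpoZ), a single-unit portion of a FLAG epitope tag, and a fragment of Drosophila melanogaster Paired (prd), a pair-rule protein with sequence-specific DNA-binding activity. In a B1H assay, binding of such an omega fusion to a site upstream of a weak reporter promoter recruits RNA polymerase and activates the reporter; the reporter is carried on a separate plasmid not described here.

According to the record, Paired serves mainly as a stuffer between intact KpnI and XbaI sites, to be dropped out and replaced with other DNA-binding domains of interest. The insert is listed as about 800 bp, while the annotated prd fragment spans roughly 890 bp. The associated work used the system to characterise the binding specificities of factors regulating Drosophila segmentation.
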