Addgene plasmid #18039: pB1H2w5-Prd
Depositing lab: Scot Wolfe. Depositing organization: University of Massachusetts, Worcester. Publication: A systematic characterization of factors that regulate Drosophila segmentation via a bacterial one-hybrid system. Noyes MB, Meng X, Wakabayashi A, Sinha S, Brodsky MH, Wolfe SA. Nucleic Acids Res. 2008 May;36(8):2547-60. doi: 10.1093/nar/gkn048. Epub 2008 Mar 10. PubMed 18332042.
Backbone
  Vector backbone: ColE1
  Backbone size w/o insert (bp): 3700
  Vector type: Bacterial Expression
Growth in bacteria
  Bacterial resistance: Ampicillin, 100 μg/mL
  Growth temperature: 37°C
  Growth strain: DH5alpha
  Copy number: High Copy
Gene/Insert
  Gene/Insert name: Paired
  Species: D. melanogaster (fly)
  Insert size (bp): 800
  Mutation: Paired is simply used as an insert between Kpn1 and Xba1 to be dropped out for cloning.
  Entrez Gene: prd (a.k.a. Dmel_CG6716, CG6716, Dmel\CG6716, PRD, Prd, pr)
  Cloning method: Restriction Enzyme; 5′ cloning site Kpn1 (not destroyed); 3′ cloning site Xba1 (not destroyed)
  Sequencing primers: 5′ OMG5
Terms and licenses: Academic/Nonprofit Terms; Industry Terms: Not Available to Industry
How to cite: pB1H2w5-Prd was a gift from Scot Wolfe (Addgene plasmid # 18039 ; http://n2t.net/addgene:18039 ; RRID:Addgene_18039)
