>Addgene plasmid #18039 | pB1H2w5-Prd | addgene partial sequence | sequence record 23875 | M13_pUC_rev
CTTACGCGCAAATGCNACCTCCCAATTCAAGTTGCGGACAACAACCCTTTGCAACAGCAATCATCACAAA
NTACCGTACCAAACGTCCTCAACCAAATTAACCAAATCTTTTCTCCAGAGGAGCAACGCAGCTTATTACA
AGAAGCCATCGAAACCTGCAAGAATTTTGAAAAAACACAATTGTAAGTCTCGGCTCCAAGAAGGAGATAT
ACCCATG
[240 nt withheld, positions 218-457]
GCCGTTACCGCTATTGCTGAAGGTCGTGCGGCCGCGGACTACAAGGATGACGACGACAAGTTCCGGACCG
GTTCCAAGACACCCCCCCATGGTACCAACAGCGGCCAGGGGCGCGTCAATCAACTAGGTGGAGTTTTCAT
CAACGGTCGTCCTTTGCCCAACAATATTCGTCTTAAANTCGTCGAGATGNCCGCCGATGGCATTNCGGCC
CTGTGTGAACTCGANACAGCTTCATGNGTCNAATGGNTTGCGTATCGAAGATCCTGAATCGCTACCGGGA
GACTGGCTTCCTTAGACCAGGCGTAATTGGGGGNTCCAAGCCGAGNATAGCCNCNCCCGAAATCGAAA
