>Addgene plasmid #18039 | pB1H2w5-Prd | addgene partial sequence | sequence record 38836 | F1ori-R 5'-AGGGAAGAAAGCGAAAGGAG-3'
[57 nt withheld, positions 1-57]
CCCATTCGCCATTCAGGCTGCGCAACTGTTGGGAAGGGCGATCGGTGCGGGCCTCTTCGCTATTACGCCA
GGATCTTCAGCGGAGCGGGACTTGTCGGCCTTTTTCTAGTCTCTAGATTAATGGCTCACTGAGGCAGCTG
CTCCGCCAGGTGCTCCGCCCGAGACCGAGGTGTGCTGCTTGCGGAGACGAGCACGCCGATTGCTGAACCA
CACCTGAATGCGTGCCTCCGTGAGATTGGTGCGCTGGGCCAGCTCCTCACGGGTGTAGATATCAGGGTAT
TGGGTGCGCTCGAAGGCGCGTTCCAGTTCGTCCAACTGGGAAGCGGAAAAGGTGGTCCTGCAGCGGCGCT
GTTTGCGCTTCAAGGCGATTCCCGGCTCACTTTCACAGTCAGAGATGTCCTCATCGGAGGGCTTGCCGTT
GTTGTGATGGCCACCTGAGACATCGGAGCCGCAGGAACTCGATGCTTTGGTGCCATCACCCGCCGGAGAT
CCAGAGGCAGAAGACATATCATTGTCCAATGGAGCATCTCGGCCGCGCACCAGGCGCGATATGGCGGACA
CAGATGGTGCTGTGCTCCTGTCGCAGACACCCTCGCGGATCAGCTTCTCCCTGATCTCCCACGAGAACAT
GCCCGGGCTACTGCGCTTGTACTCCTCAATTCGGTTCTCGATTTCGGGCGTGGCTATCCTCGGCTTGGAG
CCACCAATTACGCCTGGTCTAATGGAGCCAGTCTCCTGGTAGCGAT
